Addgene plasmid #155095: LCV2_mClover3
Purpose: (Empty Backbone) Lentiviral backbone for cloning and expression of U6 driven gRNAs with Esp3I/BsmBI cloning sites, puromycin selection and mClover3 expression
Depositing lab: Jason Moffat. Depositing organization: University of Toronto. Publication: Systematic mapping of genetic interactions for de novo fatty acid synthesis identifies C12orf49 as a regulator of lipid metabolism. Aregger M, Lawson KA, Billmann M, Costanzo M, Tong AHY, Chan K, Rahman M, Brown KR, Ross C, Usaj M, Nedyalkova L, Sizova O, Habsid A, Pawling J, Lin ZY, Abdouni H, Wong CJ, Weiss A, Mero P, Dennis JW, Gingras AC, Myers CL, Andrews BJ, Boone C, Moffat J. Nat Metab. 2020 Jun;2(6):499-513. doi: 10.1038/s42255-020-0211-z. Epub 2020 Jun 1. PubMed 32694731.
Backbone
  Vector backbone: LCV2_mClover3
  Backbone size (bp): 14753
  Vector type: Mammalian Expression, Lentiviral, CRISPR
  Selectable markers: Puromycin
Growth in bacteria
  Bacterial resistance: Ampicillin, 100 μg/mL
  Growth temperature: 30°C
  Growth strain: NEB Stable
  Copy number: High Copy
Gene/Insert
  Gene/Insert name: None
Terms and licenses: Academic/Nonprofit Terms; Industry Terms: Not Available to Industry
How to cite: LCV2_mClover3 was a gift from Jason Moffat (Addgene plasmid # 155095 ; http://n2t.net/addgene:155095 ; RRID:Addgene_155095)
