[The description below was written by a language model from this plasmid's Addgene catalogue record and pLannotate feature annotations shown in this document.]
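Description:
LCV2_mClover3 is an empty, all-in-one lentiviral CRISPR backbone of about 14.7 kb for mammalian expression. It is used for cloning and expressing single guide RNAs together with Cas9, a fluorescent marker and a drug-selection marker. In bacteria it is maintained through a high-copy ColE1/pUC-type origin and ampicillin resistance. An f1 origin and an SV40/EM7-driven bleomycin (Zeocin) resistance cassette lie in the plasmid backbone outside the viral genome.

The lentiviral portion follows a third-generation, self-inactivating design. A CMV enhancer/promoter is fused to a truncated HIV-1 5' LTR and drives transcription of the genomic RNA in packaging cells. It is followed by the Ψ packaging signal with a partial gag sequence, the RRE for Rev-dependent nuclear export, and the cPPT/CTS. The unit ends with a WPRE and a ΔU3 3' LTR, with a bGH polyadenylation signal downstream.

Within this unit, a human U6 promoter sits upstream of the S. pyogenes gRNA scaffold. The sequence between them includes a neomycin/kanamycin phosphotransferase coding sequence, which most likely acts as a stuffer that is excised with Esp3I/BsmBI and replaced by the guide oligonucleotide, although the record does not state this.

Downstream, an EF-1α core promoter precedes S. pyogenes Cas9, mClover3 and puromycin N-acetyltransferase in the same orientation. This suggests a single polycistronic transcript, but the linking elements are not annotated. Transduced cells can be selected with puromycin and tracked or sorted by green fluorescence. The record associates the backbone with genetic interaction screening work.
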