Features (pLannotate 1.2.2; 35 found; start..end, strand, type, name):
     31..83      -  misc_feature   bom (fragment): basis of mobility region from pBR322
    238..617     +  enhancer       CMV enhancer: human cytomegalovirus immediate early enhancer
    618..817     +  promoter       CMV promoter: human cytomegalovirus (CMV) immediate early promoter
    835..1015    +  LTR            5' LTR (truncated): truncated 5' long terminal repeat (LTR) from HIV-1
   1062..1187    +  misc_feature   HIV-1 Ψ: packaging signal of human immunodeficiency virus type 1
   1171..1534    +  CDS            HIV-1 gag (fragment): gag protein from human immunodeficiency virus 1; gag
   1680..1913    +  misc_feature   RRE: The Rev response element (RRE) of HIV-1 allows for Rev-dependent mRNA export from the nucleus to the cytoplasm.
   2290..2390    +  CDS            Rev (fragment): human immunodeficiency virus 1 (HIV-1) Rev protein; rev; enhances nuclear export of unspliced and incompletely spliced viral mRNAs
   2440..2557    +  misc_feature   cPPT/CTS: central polypurine tract and central termination sequence of HIV-1
   2608..2848    +  promoter       U6 promoter: RNA polymerase III promoter for human U6 snRNA
   3015..3806    +  CDS            neo: KKA2_KLEPN - Also known as kan, nptII. Experimental evidence at protein level: Swiss-Prot protein existence level 1. Resistance to kanamycin, neomycin, paromomycin, ribostamycin, butirosin and gentamicin B. From Klebsiella pneumoniae.
   3835..3910    +  misc_RNA       gRNA scaffold: guide RNA scaffold for the Streptococcus pyogenes CRISPR/Cas9 system
   3928..3946    +  CDS            small t antigen (fragment): SV40 (simian virus 40) small t antigen
   3972..4183    +  promoter       EF-1α core promoter: core promoter for human elongation factor EF-1α
   4208..8311    +  CDS            Cas9: Cas9 (Csn1) endonuclease from the Streptococcus pyogenes Type II CRISPR/Cas system generates RNA-guided double strand breaks in DNA
   8453..9166    +  CDS            mClover3: mClover3 is a basic (constitutively fluorescent) green/yellow fluorescent protein published in 2016, derived from Aequorea victoria. It is reported to be a rapidly-maturing monomer with high acid sensitivity.
   9232..9829    +  CDS            PuroR (fragment): puromycin N-acetyltransferase; pac from Streptomyces; confers resistance to puromycin
   9845..10433   +  misc_feature   WPRE: woodchuck hepatitis virus posttranscriptional regulatory element
  10484..10503   +  misc_feature   cPPT/CTS (fragment): central polypurine tract and central termination sequence of HIV-1
  10505..10738   +  LTR            3' LTR (ΔU3): self-inactivating 3' long terminal repeat (LTR) from HIV-1
  10770..10994   +  polyA_signal   bGH poly(A) signal: bovine growth hormone polyadenylation signal
  10998..11019   +  promoter       SV40 promoter (fragment): SV40 enhancer and early promoter
  11040..11468   +  rep_origin     f1 ori (sequence partly withheld): f1 bacteriophage origin of replication; arrow indicates direction of (+) strand synthesis
  11521..11731   +  promoter       SV40 promoter: SV40 early promoter
  11787..11834   +  promoter       EM7 promoter: synthetic bacterial promoter&nbsp
  11853..12227   +  CDS            BleoR: antibiotic-binding protein; Sh ble from Streptoalloteichus hindustanus; confers resistance to bleomycin, phleomycin, and Zeocin™
  12237..12362   +  CDS            ble (fragment): BLE_KLEPN - Experimental evidence at protein level: Swiss-Prot protein existence level 1. Binding protein with a strong affinity to the bleomycin family of antibiotics. Binds to CL990; an antimitotic-antibiotic compound. From Klebsiella pneumoniae.
  12357..12478   +  polyA_signal   SV40 poly(A) signal: SV40 polyadenylation signal
  12549..12571   -  protein_bind   lac operator (fragment): The lac repressor binds to the lac operator to inhibit transcription in E. coli. This inhibition can be relieved by adding lactose or isopropyl-β-D-thiogalactopyranoside (IPTG). lac repressor encoded by lacI
  12575..12605   -  promoter       lac promoter: promoter for the E. coli lac operon
  12620..12641   -  protein_bind   CAP binding site: CAP binding activates transcription in the presence of cAMP. E. coli catabolite activator protein
  12654..12746   -  CDS            lacI (fragment): lac repressor; lacI; The lac repressor binds to the lac operator to inhibit transcription in E. coli. This inhibition can be relieved by adding lactose or isopropyl-β-D-thiogalactopyranoside (IPTG).
  12929..13517   -  rep_origin     ori: high-copy-number ColE1/pMB1/pBR322/pUC origin of replication
  13688..14548   -  CDS            AmpR: β-lactamase; bla; confers resistance to ampicillin, carbenicillin, and related antibiotics
  14549..14653   -  promoter       AmpR promoter: bla
>Addgene plasmid #155095 | LCV2_mClover3 | addgene full sequence | sequence record 308012 | Addgene NGS Result
GTCGACGGATCGGGAGATCTCCCGATCCCCTATGGTGCACTCTCAGTACAATCTGCTCTGATGCCGCATA
GTTAAGCCAGTATCTGCTCCCTGCTTGTGTGTTGGAGGTCGCTGAGTAGTGCGCGAGCAAAATTTAAGCT
ACAACAAGGCAAGGCTTGACCGACAATTGCATGAAGAATCTGCTTAGGGTTAGGCGTTTTGCGCTGCTTC
GCGATGTACGGGCCAGATATACGCGTTGACATTGATTATTGACTAGTTATTAATAGTAATCAATTACGGG
GTCATTAGTTCATAGCCCATATATGGAGTTCCGCGTTACATAACTTACGGTAAATGGCCCGCCTGGCTGA
CCGCCCAACGACCCCCGCCCATTGACGTCAATAATGACGTATGTTCCCATAGTAACGCCAATAGGGACTT
TCCATTGACGTCAATGGGTGGAGTATTTACGGTAAACTGCCCACTTGGCAGTACATCAAGTGTATCATAT
GCCAAGTACGCCCCCTATTGACGTCAATGACGGTAAATGGCCCGCCTGGCATTATGCCCAGTACATGACC
TTATGGGACTTTCCTACTTGGCAGTACATCTACGTATTAGTCATCGCTATTACCATGGTGATGCGGTTTT
GGCAGTACATCAATGGGCGTGGATAGCGGTTTGACTCACGGGGATTTCCAAGTCTCCACCCCATTGACGT
CAATGGGAGTTTGTTTTGGCACCAAAATCAACGGGACTTTCCAAAATGTCGTAACAACTCCGCCCCATTG
ACGCAAATGGGCGGTAGGCGTGTACGGTGGGAGGTCTATATAAGCAGCGCGTTTTGCCTGTACTGGGTCT
CTCTGGTTAGACCAGATCTGAGCCTGGGAGCTCTCTGGCTAACTAGGGAACCCACTGCTTAAGCCTCAAT
AAAGCTTGCCTTGAGTGCTTCAAGTAGTGTGTGCCCGTCTGTTGTGTGACTCTGGTAACTAGAGATCCCT
CAGACCCTTTTAGTCAGTGTGGAAAATCTCTAGCAGTGGCGCCCGAACAGGGACTTGAAAGCGAAAGGGA
AACCAGAGGAGCTCTCTCGACGCAGGACTCGGCTTGCTGAAGCGCGCACGGCAAGAGGCGAGGGGCGGCG
ACTGGTGAGTACGCCAAAAATTTTGACTAGCGGAGGCTAGAAGGAGAGAGATGGGTGCGAGAGCGTCAGT
ATTAAGCGGGGGAGAATTAGATCGCGATGGGAAAAAATTCGGTTAAGGCCAGGGGGAAAGAAAAAATATA
AATTAAAACATATAGTATGGGCAAGCAGGGAGCTAGAACGATTCGCAGTTAATCCTGGCCTGTTAGAAAC
ATCAGAAGGCTGTAGACAAATACTGGGACAGCTACAACCATCCCTTCAGACAGGATCAGAAGAACTTAGA
TCATTATATAATACAGTAGCAACCCTCTATTGTGTGCATCAAAGGATAGAGATAAAAGACACCAAGGAAG
CTTTAGACAAGATAGAGGAAGAGCAAAACAAAAGTAAGACCACCGCACAGCAAGCGGCCGCTGATCTTCA
GACCTGGAGGAGGAGATATGAGGGACAATTGGAGAAGTGAATTATATAAATATAAAGTAGTAAAAATTGA
ACCATTAGGAGTAGCACCCACCAAGGCAAAGAGAAGAGTGGTGCAGAGAGAAAAAAGAGCAGTGGGAATA
GGAGCTTTGTTCCTTGGGTTCTTGGGAGCAGCAGGAAGCACTATGGGCGCAGCGTCAATGACGCTGACGG
TACAGGCCAGACAATTATTGTCTGGTATAGTGCAGCAGCAGAACAATTTGCTGAGGGCTATTGAGGCGCA
ACAGCATCTGTTGCAACTCACAGTCTGGGGCATCAAGCAGCTCCAGGCAAGAATCCTGGCTGTGGAAAGA
TACCTAAAGGATCAACAGCTCCTGGGGATTTGGGGTTGCTCTGGAAAACTCATTTGCACCACTGCTGTGC
CTTGGAATGCTAGTTGGAGTAATAAATCTCTGGAACAGATTTGGAATCACACGACCTGGATGGAGTGGGA
CAGAGAAATTAACAATTACACAAGCTTAATACACTCCTTAATTGAAGAATCGCAAAACCAGCAAGAAAAG
AATGAACAAGAATTATTGGAATTAGATAAATGGGCAAGTTTGTGGAATTGGTTTAACATAACAAATTGGC
TGTGGTATATAAAATTATTCATAATGATAGTAGGAGGCTTGGTAGGTTTAAGAATAGTTTTTGCTGTACT
TTCTATAGTGAATAGAGTTAGGCAGGGATATTCACCATTATCGTTTCAGACCCACCTCCCAACCCCGAGG
GGACCCGACAGGCCCGAAGGAATAGAAGAAGAAGGTGGAGAGAGAGACAGAGACAGATCCATTCGATTAG
TGAACGGATCGGCACTGCGTGCGCCAATTCTGCAGACAAATGGCAGTATTCATCCACAATTTTAAAAGAA
AAGGGGGGATTGGGGGGTACAGTGCAGGGGAAAGAATAGTAGACATAATAGCAACAGACATACAAACTAA
AGAATTACAAAAACAAATTACAAAAATTCAAAATTTTCGGGTTTATTACAGGGACAGCAGAGATCCAGTT
TGGTTAATTAAGGTACCGAGGGCCTATTTCCCATGATTCCTTCATATTTGCATATACGATACAAGGCTGT
TAGAGAGATAATTAGAATTAATTTGACTGTAAACACAAAGATATTAGTACAAAATACGTGACGTAGAAAG
TAATAATTTCTTGGGTAGTTTGCAGTTTTAAAATTATGTTTTAAAATGGACTATCATATGCTTACCGTAA
CTTGAAAGTATTTCGATTTCTTGGCTTTATATATCTTGTGGAAAGGACGAAACACCGGGAGACGGCAGCA
AGCGAACCGGAATTGCCAGCTGGGGCGCCCTCTGGTAAGGTTGGGAAGCCCTGCAAAGTAAACTGGATGG
CTTTCTTGCCGCCAAGGATCTGATGGCGCAGGGGATCAAGATCTGATCAAGAGACAGGATGAGGATCGTT
TCGCATGATTGAACAAGATGGATTGCACGCAGGTTCTCCGGCCGCTTGGGTGGAGAGGCTATTCGGCTAT
GACTGGGCACAACAGACAATCGGCTGCTCTGATGCCGCCGTGTTCCGGCTGTCAGCGCAGGGGCGCCCGG
TTCTTTTTGTCAAGACCGACCTGTCCGGTGCCCTGAATGAACTGCAGGACGAGGCAGCGCGGCTATCGTG
GCTGGCCACGACGGGCGTTCCTTGCGCAGCTGTGCTCGACGTTGTCACTGAAGCGGGAAGGGACTGGCTG
CTATTGGGCGAAGTGCCGGGGCAGGATCTCCTGTCATCCCACCTTGCTCCTGCCGAGAAAGTATCCATCA
TGGCTGATGCAATGCGGCGGCTGCATACGCTTGATCCGGCTACCTGCCCATTCGACCACCAAGCGAAACA
TCGCATCGAGCGAGCACGTACTCGGATGGAAGCCGGTCTTGTCGATCAGGATGATCTGGACGAAGAGCAT
CAGGGGCTCGCGCCAGCCGAACTGTTCGCCAGGCTCAAGGCGCGCATGCCCGACGGCGAGGATCTCGTCG
TGACCCATGGCGATGCCTGCTTGCCGAATATCATGGTGGAAAATGGCCGCTTTTCTGGATTCATCGACTG
TGGCCGGCTGGGTGTGGCGGACCGCTATCAGGACATAGCGTTGGCTACCCGTGATATTGCTGAAGAGCTT
GGCGGCGAATGGGCTGACCGCTTCCTCGTGCTTTACGGTATCGCCGCTCCCGATTCGCAGCGCATCGCCT
TCTATCGCCTTCTTGACGAGTTCTTCTGAATTGAAAAAGGAAGAGTACGTCTCCGTTTTAGAGCTAGAAA
TAGCAAGTTAAAATAAGGCTAGTCCGTTATCAACTTGAAAAAGTGGCACCGAGTCGGTGCTTTTTTGAAT
TCGCTAGCTAGGTCTTGAAAGGAGTGGGAATTGGCTCCGGTGCCCGTCAGTGGGCAGAGCGCACATCGCC
CACAGTCCCCGAGAAGTTGGGGGGAGGGGTCGGCAATTGATCCGGTGCCTAGAGAAGGTGGCGCGGGGTA
AACTGGGAAAGTGATGTCGTGTACTGGCTCCGCCTTTTTCCCGAGGGTGGGGGAGAACCGTATATAAGTG
CAGTAGTCGCCGTGAACGTTCTTTTTCGCAACGGGTTTGCCGCCAGAACACAGGACCGGTTCTAGAGCGC
TGCCACCATGGACAAGAAGTACAGCATCGGCCTGGACATCGGCACCAACTCTGTGGGCTGGGCCGTGATC
ACCGACGAGTACAAGGTGCCCAGCAAGAAATTCAAGGTGCTGGGCAACACCGACCGGCACAGCATCAAGA
AGAACCTGATCGGAGCCCTGCTGTTCGACAGCGGCGAAACAGCCGAGGCCACCCGGCTGAAGAGAACCGC
CAGAAGAAGATACACCAGACGGAAGAACCGGATCTGCTATCTGCAAGAGATCTTCAGCAACGAGATGGCC
AAGGTGGACGACAGCTTCTTCCACAGACTGGAAGAGTCCTTCCTGGTGGAAGAGGATAAGAAGCACGAGC
GGCACCCCATCTTCGGCAACATCGTGGACGAGGTGGCCTACCACGAGAAGTACCCCACCATCTACCACCT
GAGAAAGAAACTGGTGGACAGCACCGACAAGGCCGACCTGCGGCTGATCTATCTGGCCCTGGCCCACATG
ATCAAGTTCCGGGGCCACTTCCTGATCGAGGGCGACCTGAACCCCGACAACAGCGACGTGGACAAGCTGT
TCATCCAGCTGGTGCAGACCTACAACCAGCTGTTCGAGGAAAACCCCATCAACGCCAGCGGCGTGGACGC
CAAGGCCATCCTGTCTGCCAGACTGAGCAAGAGCAGACGGCTGGAAAATCTGATCGCCCAGCTGCCCGGC
GAGAAGAAGAATGGCCTGTTCGGAAACCTGATTGCCCTGAGCCTGGGCCTGACCCCCAACTTCAAGAGCA
ACTTCGACCTGGCCGAGGATGCCAAACTGCAGCTGAGCAAGGACACCTACGACGACGACCTGGACAACCT
GCTGGCCCAGATCGGCGACCAGTACGCCGACCTGTTTCTGGCCGCCAAGAACCTGTCCGACGCCATCCTG
CTGAGCGACATCCTGAGAGTGAACACCGAGATCACCAAGGCCCCCCTGAGCGCCTCTATGATCAAGAGAT
ACGACGAGCACCACCAGGACCTGACCCTGCTGAAAGCTCTCGTGCGGCAGCAGCTGCCTGAGAAGTACAA
AGAGATTTTCTTCGACCAGAGCAAGAACGGCTACGCCGGCTACATTGACGGCGGAGCCAGCCAGGAAGAG
TTCTACAAGTTCATCAAGCCCATCCTGGAAAAGATGGACGGCACCGAGGAACTGCTCGTGAAGCTGAACA
GAGAGGACCTGCTGCGGAAGCAGCGGACCTTCGACAACGGCAGCATCCCCCACCAGATCCACCTGGGAGA
GCTGCACGCCATTCTGCGGCGGCAGGAAGATTTTTACCCATTCCTGAAGGACAACCGGGAAAAGATCGAG
AAGATCCTGACCTTCCGCATCCCCTACTACGTGGGCCCTCTGGCCAGGGGAAACAGCAGATTCGCCTGGA
TGACCAGAAAGAGCGAGGAAACCATCACCCCCTGGAACTTCGAGGAAGTGGTGGACAAGGGCGCTTCCGC
CCAGAGCTTCATCGAGCGGATGACCAACTTCGATAAGAACCTGCCCAACGAGAAGGTGCTGCCCAAGCAC
AGCCTGCTGTACGAGTACTTCACCGTGTATAACGAGCTGACCAAAGTGAAATACGTGACCGAGGGAATGA
GAAAGCCCGCCTTCCTGAGCGGCGAGCAGAAAAAGGCCATCGTGGACCTGCTGTTCAAGACCAACCGGAA
AGTGACCGTGAAGCAGCTGAAAGAGGACTACTTCAAGAAAATCGAGTGCTTCGACTCCGTGGAAATCTCC
GGCGTGGAAGATCGGTTCAACGCCTCCCTGGGCACATACCACGATCTGCTGAAAATTATCAAGGACAAGG
ACTTCCTGGACAATGAGGAAAACGAGGACATTCTGGAAGATATCGTGCTGACCCTGACACTGTTTGAGGA
CAGAGAGATGATCGAGGAACGGCTGAAAACCTATGCCCACCTGTTCGACGACAAAGTGATGAAGCAGCTG
AAGCGGCGGAGATACACCGGCTGGGGCAGGCTGAGCCGGAAGCTGATCAACGGCATCCGGGACAAGCAGT
CCGGCAAGACAATCCTGGATTTCCTGAAGTCCGACGGCTTCGCCAACAGAAACTTCATGCAGCTGATCCA
CGACGACAGCCTGACCTTTAAAGAGGACATCCAGAAAGCCCAGGTGTCCGGCCAGGGCGATAGCCTGCAC
GAGCACATTGCCAATCTGGCCGGCAGCCCCGCCATTAAGAAGGGCATCCTGCAGACAGTGAAGGTGGTGG
ACGAGCTCGTGAAAGTGATGGGCCGGCACAAGCCCGAGAACATCGTGATCGAAATGGCCAGAGAGAACCA
GACCACCCAGAAGGGACAGAAGAACAGCCGCGAGAGAATGAAGCGGATCGAAGAGGGCATCAAAGAGCTG
GGCAGCCAGATCCTGAAAGAACACCCCGTGGAAAACACCCAGCTGCAGAACGAGAAGCTGTACCTGTACT
ACCTGCAGAATGGGCGGGATATGTACGTGGACCAGGAACTGGACATCAACCGGCTGTCCGACTACGATGT
GGACCATATCGTGCCTCAGAGCTTTCTGAAGGACGACTCCATCGACAACAAGGTGCTGACCAGAAGCGAC
AAGAACCGGGGCAAGAGCGACAACGTGCCCTCCGAAGAGGTCGTGAAGAAGATGAAGAACTACTGGCGGC
AGCTGCTGAACGCCAAGCTGATTACCCAGAGAAAGTTCGACAATCTGACCAAGGCCGAGAGAGGCGGCCT
GAGCGAACTGGATAAGGCCGGCTTCATCAAGAGACAGCTGGTGGAAACCCGGCAGATCACAAAGCACGTG
GCACAGATCCTGGACTCCCGGATGAACACTAAGTACGACGAGAATGACAAGCTGATCCGGGAAGTGAAAG
TGATCACCCTGAAGTCCAAGCTGGTGTCCGATTTCCGGAAGGATTTCCAGTTTTACAAAGTGCGCGAGAT
CAACAACTACCACCACGCCCACGACGCCTACCTGAACGCCGTCGTGGGAACCGCCCTGATCAAAAAGTAC
CCTAAGCTGGAAAGCGAGTTCGTGTACGGCGACTACAAGGTGTACGACGTGCGGAAGATGATCGCCAAGA
GCGAGCAGGAAATCGGCAAGGCTACCGCCAAGTACTTCTTCTACAGCAACATCATGAACTTTTTCAAGAC
CGAGATTACCCTGGCCAACGGCGAGATCCGGAAGCGGCCTCTGATCGAGACAAACGGCGAAACCGGGGAG
ATCGTGTGGGATAAGGGCCGGGATTTTGCCACCGTGCGGAAAGTGCTGAGCATGCCCCAAGTGAATATCG
TGAAAAAGACCGAGGTGCAGACAGGCGGCTTCAGCAAAGAGTCTATCCTGCCCAAGAGGAACAGCGATAA
GCTGATCGCCAGAAAGAAGGACTGGGACCCTAAGAAGTACGGCGGCTTCGACAGCCCCACCGTGGCCTAT
TCTGTGCTGGTGGTGGCCAAAGTGGAAAAGGGCAAGTCCAAGAAACTGAAGAGTGTGAAAGAGCTGCTGG
GGATCACCATCATGGAAAGAAGCAGCTTCGAGAAGAATCCCATCGACTTTCTGGAAGCCAAGGGCTACAA
AGAAGTGAAAAAGGACCTGATCATCAAGCTGCCTAAGTACTCCCTGTTCGAGCTGGAAAACGGCCGGAAG
AGAATGCTGGCCTCTGCCGGCGAACTGCAGAAGGGAAACGAACTGGCCCTGCCCTCCAAATATGTGAACT
TCCTGTACCTGGCCAGCCACTATGAGAAGCTGAAGGGCTCCCCCGAGGATAATGAGCAGAAACAGCTGTT
TGTGGAACAGCACAAGCACTACCTGGACGAGATCATCGAGCAGATCAGCGAGTTCTCCAAGAGAGTGATC
CTGGCCGACGCTAATCTGGACAAAGTGCTGTCCGCCTACAACAAGCACCGGGATAAGCCCATCAGAGAGC
AGGCCGAGAATATCATCCACCTGTTTACCCTGACCAATCTGGGAGCCCCTGCCGCCTTCAAGTACTTTGA
CACCACCATCGACCGGAAGAGGTACACCAGCACCAAAGAGGTGCTGGACGCCACCCTGATCCACCAGAGC
ATCACCGGCCTGTACGAGACACGGATCGACCTGTCTCAGCTGGGAGGCGACAAGCGACCTGCCGCCACAA
AGAAGGCTGGACAGGCTAAGAAGAAGAAAGATTACAAAGACGATGACGATAAGGGCAGTGGAGAGGGCAG
AGGAAGTCTGCTAACATGCGGTGACGTCGAGGAGAATCCTGGCCCACTCGAGGTGAGCAAGGGCGAGGAG
CTGTTCACCGGGGTGGTGCCCATCCTGGTCGAGCTGGACGGCGACGTAAACGGCCACAAGTTCAGCGTCC
GCGGCGAGGGCGAGGGCGATGCCACCAACGGCAAGCTGACCCTGAAGTTCATCTGCACCACCGGCAAGCT
GCCCGTGCCCTGGCCCACCCTCGTGACCACCTTCGGCTACGGCGTGGCCTGCTTCAGCCGCTACCCCGAC
CACATGAAGCAGCACGACTTCTTCAAGTCCGCCATGCCCGAAGGCTACGTCCAGGAGCGCACCATCTCTT
TCAAGGACGACGGTACCTACAAGACCCGCGCCGAGGTGAAGTTCGAGGGCGACACCCTGGTGAACCGCAT
CGAGCTGAAGGGCATCGACTTCAAGGAGGACGGCAACATCCTGGGGCACAAGCTGGAGTACAACTTCAAC
AGCCACTACGTCTATATCACGGCCGACAAGCAGAAGAACTGCATCAAGGCTAACTTCAAGATCCGCCACA
ACGTTGAGGACGGCAGCGTGCAGCTCGCCGACCACTACCAGCAGAACACCCCCATCGGCGACGGCCCCGT
GCTGCTGCCCGACAACCACTACCTGAGCCATCAGTCCAAGCTGAGCAAAGACCCCAACGAGAAGCGCGAT
CACATGGTCCTGCTGGAGTTCGTGACCGCCGCCGGGATTACACATGGCATGGACGAGCTGTACAAGGGAT
CCGGCGCAACAAACTTCTCTCTGCTGAAACAAGCCGGAGATGTCGAAGAGAATCCTGGACCGACCGAGTA
CAAGCCCACGGTGCGCCTCGCCACCCGCGACGACGTCCCCAGGGCCGTACGCACCCTCGCCGCCGCGTTC
GCCGACTACCCCGCCACGCGCCACACCGTCGATCCGGACCGCCACATCGAGCGGGTCACCGAGCTGCAAG
AACTCTTCCTCACGCGCGTCGGGCTCGACATCGGCAAGGTGTGGGTCGCGGACGACGGCGCCGCGGTGGC
GGTCTGGACCACGCCGGAGAGCGTCGAAGCGGGGGCGGTGTTCGCCGAGATCGGCCCGCGCATGGCCGAG
TTGAGCGGTTCCCGGCTGGCCGCGCAGCAACAGATGGAAGGCCTCCTGGCGCCGCACCGGCCCAAGGAGC
CCGCGTGGTTCCTGGCCACCGTCGGAGTCTCGCCCGACCACCAGGGCAAGGGTCTGGGCAGCGCCGTCGT
GCTCCCCGGAGTGGAGGCGGCCGAGCGCGCCGGGGTGCCCGCCTTCCTGGAGACCTCCGCGCCCCGCAAC
CTCCCCTTCTACGAGCGGCTCGGCTTCACCGTCACCGCCGACGTCGAGGTGCCCGAAGGACCGCGCACCT
GGTGCATGACCCGCAAGCCCGGTGCCTGAACGCGTTAAGTCGACAATCAACCTCTGGATTACAAAATTTG
TGAAAGATTGACTGGTATTCTTAACTATGTTGCTCCTTTTACGCTATGTGGATACGCTGCTTTAATGCCT
TTGTATCATGCTATTGCTTCCCGTATGGCTTTCATTTTCTCCTCCTTGTATAAATCCTGGTTGCTGTCTC
TTTATGAGGAGTTGTGGCCCGTTGTCAGGCAACGTGGCGTGGTGTGCACTGTGTTTGCTGACGCAACCCC
CACTGGTTGGGGCATTGCCACCACCTGTCAGCTCCTTTCCGGGACTTTCGCTTTCCCCCTCCCTATTGCC
ACGGCGGAACTCATCGCCGCCTGCCTTGCCCGCTGCTGGACAGGGGCTCGGCTGTTGGGCACTGACAATT
CCGTGGTGTTGTCGGGGAAATCATCGTCCTTTCCTTGGCTGCTCGCCTGTGTTGCCACCTGGATTCTGCG
CGGGACGTCCTTCTGCTACGTCCCTTCGGCCCTCAATCCAGCGGACCTTCCTTCCCGCGGCCTGCTGCCG
GCTCTGCGGCCTCTTCCGCGTCTTCGCCTTCGCCCTCAGACGAGTCGGATCTCCCTTTGGGCCGCCTCCC
CGCGTCGACTTTAAGACCAATGACTTACAAGGCAGCTGTAGATCTTAGCCACTTTTTAAAAGAAAAGGGG
GGACTGGAAGGGCTAATTCACTCCCAACGAAGACAAGATCTGCTTTTTGCTTGTACTGGGTCTCTCTGGT
TAGACCAGATCTGAGCCTGGGAGCTCTCTGGCTAACTAGGGAACCCACTGCTTAAGCCTCAATAAAGCTT
GCCTTGAGTGCTTCAAGTAGTGTGTGCCCGTCTGTTGTGTGACTCTGGTAACTAGAGATCCCTCAGACCC
TTTTAGTCAGTGTGGAAAATCTCTAGCAGGGCCCGTTTAAACCCGCTGATCAGCCTCGACTGTGCCTTCT
AGTTGCCAGCCATCTGTTGTTTGCCCCTCCCCCGTGCCTTCCTTGACCCTGGAAGGTGCCACTCCCACTG
TCCTTTCCTAATAAAATGAGGAAATTGCATCGCATTGTCTGAGTAGGTGTCATTCTATTCTGGGGGGTGG
GGTGGGGCAGGACAGCAAGGGGGAGGATTGGGAAGACAATAGCAGGCATGCTGGGGATGCGGTGGGCTCT
ATGGCTTCTGAGGCGGAAAGAACCAGCTGGGGCTCTAGGGGGTATCCCC
[124 nt withheld, positions 11040-11163]
C
[91 nt withheld, positions 11165-11255]
A
[49 nt withheld, positions 11257-11305]
CCTTTGACGTTGGAGTCCACGTTCTTT
[37 nt withheld, positions 11333-11369]
ACCCTATCTCGGTCTATTCTTTTGATTTATAAGGGATTTTGCCGATTTCGGCCTATTGGTTAAAAAATGA
GCTGATTTAACAAAAATTTAACGCGAATTAATTCTGTGGAATGTGTGTCAGTTAGGGTGTGGAAAGTCCC
CAGGCTCCCCAGCAGGCAGAAGTATGCAAAGCATGCATCTCAATTAGTCAGCAACCATAGTCCCGCCCCT
AACTCCGCCCATCCCGCCCCTAACTCCGCCCAGTTCCGCCCATTCTCCGCCCCATGGCTGACTAATTTTT
TTTATTTATGCAGAGGCCGAGGCCGCCTCTGCCTCTGAGCTATTCCAGAAGTAGTGAGGAGGCTTTTTTG
GAGGCCTAGGCTTTTGCAAAAAGCTCCCGGGAGCTTGTATATCCATTTTCGGATCTGATCAGCACGTGTT
GACAATTAATCATCGGCATAGTATATCGGCATAGTATAATACGACAAGGTGAGGAACTAAACCATGGCCA
AGTTGACCAGTGCCGTTCCGGTGCTCACCGCGCGCGACGTCGCCGGAGCGGTCGAGTTCTGGACCGACCG
GCTCGGGTTCTCCCGGGACTTCGTGGAGGACGACTTCGCCGGTGTGGTCCGGGACGACGTGACCCTGTTC
ATCAGCGCGGTCCAGGACCAGGTGGTGCCGGACAACACCCTGGCCTGGGTGTGGGTGCGCGGCCTGGACG
AGCTGTACGCCGAGTGGTCGGAGGTCGTGTCCACGAACTTCCGGGACGCCTCCGGGCCGGCCATGACCGA
GATCGGCGAGCAGCCGTGGGGGCGGGAGTTCGCCCTGCGCGACCCGGCCGGCAACTGCGTGCACTTCGTG
GCCGAGGAGCAGGACTGACACGTGCTACGAGATTTCGATTCCACCGCCGCCTTCTATGAAAGGTTGGGCT
TCGGAATCGTTTTCCGGGACGCCGGCTGGATGATCCTCCAGCGCGGGGATCTCATGCTGGAGTTCTTCGC
CCACCCCAACTTGTTTATTGCAGCTTATAATGGTTACAAATAAAGCAATAGCATCACAAATTTCACAAAT
AAAGCATTTTTTTCACTGCATTCTAGTTGTGGTTTGTCCAAACTCATCAATGTATCTTATCATGTCTGTA
TACCGTCGACCTCTAGCTAGAGCTTGGCGTAATCATGGTCATAGCTGTTTCCTGTGTGAAATTGTTATCC
GCTCACAATTCCACACAACATACGAGCCGGAAGCATAAAGTGTAAAGCCTGGGGTGCCTAATGAGTGAGC
TAACTCACATTAATTGCGTTGCGCTCACTGCCCGCTTTCCAGTCGGGAAACCTGTCGTGCCAGCTGCATT
AATGAATCGGCCAACGCGCGGGGAGAGGCGGTTTGCGTATTGGGCGCTCTTCCGCTTCCTCGCTCACTGA
CTCGCTGCGCTCGGTCGTTCGGCTGCGGCGAGCGGTATCAGCTCACTCAAAGGCGGTAATACGGTTATCC
ACAGAATCAGGGGATAACGCAGGAAAGAACATGTGAGCAAAAGGCCAGCAAAAGGCCAGGAACCGTAAAA
AGGCCGCGTTGCTGGCGTTTTTCCATAGGCTCCGCCCCCCTGACGAGCATCACAAAAATCGACGCTCAAG
TCAGAGGTGGCGAAACCCGACAGGACTATAAAGATACCAGGCGTTTCCCCCTGGAAGCTCCCTCGTGCGC
TCTCCTGTTCCGACCCTGCCGCTTACCGGATACCTGTCCGCCTTTCTCCCTTCGGGAAGCGTGGCGCTTT
CTCATAGCTCACGCTGTAGGTATCTCAGTTCGGTGTAGGTCGTTCGCTCCAAGCTGGGCTGTGTGCACGA
ACCCCCCGTTCAGCCCGACCGCTGCGCCTTATCCGGTAACTATCGTCTTGAGTCCAACCCGGTAAGACAC
GACTTATCGCCACTGGCAGCAGCCACTGGTAACAGGATTAGCAGAGCGAGGTATGTAGGCGGTGCTACAG
AGTTCTTGAAGTGGTGGCCTAACTACGGCTACACTAGAAGAACAGTATTTGGTATCTGCGCTCTGCTGAA
GCCAGTTACCTTCGGAAAAAGAGTTGGTAGCTCTTGATCCGGCAAACAAACCACCGCTGGTAGCGGTGGT
TTTTTTGTTTGCAAGCAGCAGATTACGCGCAGAAAAAAAGGATCTCAAGAAGATCCTTTGATCTTTTCTA
CGGGGTCTGACGCTCAGTGGAACGAAAACTCACGTTAAGGGATTTTGGTCATGAGATTATCAAAAAGGAT
CTTCACCTAGATCCTTTTAAATTAAAAATGAAGTTTTAAATCAATCTAAAGTATATATGAGTAAACTTGG
TCTGACAGTTACCAATGCTTAATCAGTGAGGCACCTATCTCAGCGATCTGTCTATTTCGTTCATCCATAG
TTGCCTGACTCCCCGTCGTGTAGATAACTACGATACGGGAGGGCTTACCATCTGGCCCCAGTGCTGCAAT
GATACCGCGAGACCCACGCTCACCGGCTCCAGATTTATCAGCAATAAACCAGCCAGCCGGAAGGGCCGAG
CGCAGAAGTGGTCCTGCAACTTTATCCGCCTCCATCCAGTCTATTAATTGTTGCCGGGAAGCTAGAGTAA
GTAGTTCGCCAGTTAATAGTTTGCGCAACGTTGTTGCCATTGCTACAGGCATCGTGGTGTCACGCTCGTC
GTTTGGTATGGCTTCATTCAGCTCCGGTTCCCAACGATCAAGGCGAGTTACATGATCCCCCATGTTGTGC
AAAAAAGCGGTTAGCTCCTTCGGTCCTCCGATCGTTGTCAGAAGTAAGTTGGCCGCAGTGTTATCACTCA
TGGTTATGGCAGCACTGCATAATTCTCTTACTGTCATGCCATCCGTAAGATGCTTTTCTGTGACTGGTGA
GTACTCAACCAAGTCATTCTGAGAATAGTGTATGCGGCGACCGAGTTGCTCTTGCCCGGCGTCAATACGG
GATAATACCGCGCCACATAGCAGAACTTTAAAAGTGCTCATCATTGGAAAACGTTCTTCGGGGCGAAAAC
TCTCAAGGATCTTACCGCTGTTGAGATCCAGTTCGATGTAACCCACTCGTGCACCCAACTGATCTTCAGC
ATCTTTTACTTTCACCAGCGTTTCTGGGTGAGCAAAAACAGGAAGGCAAAATGCCGCAAAAAAGGGAATA
AGGGCGACACGGAAATGTTGAATACTCATACTCTTCCTTTTTCAATATTATTGAAGCATTTATCAGGGTT
ATTGTCTCATGAGCGGATACATATTTGAATGTATTTAGAAAAATAAACAAATAGGGGTTCCGCGCACATT
TCCCCGAAAAGTGCCACCTGAC
