>Addgene plasmid #155095 | LCV2_mClover3 | depositor partial sequence | sequence record 300050 | mClover3
GTGAGCAAGGGCGAGGAGCTGTTCACCGGGGTGGTGCCCATCCTGGTCGAGCTGGACGGCGACGTAAACG
GCCACAAGTTCAGCGTCCGCGGCGAGGGCGAGGGCGATGCCACCAACGGCAAGCTGACCCTGAAGTTCAT
CTGCACCACCGGCAAGCTGCCCGTGCCCTGGCCCACCCTCGTGACCACCTTCGGCTACGGCGTGGCCTGC
TTCAGCCGCTACCCCGACCACATGAAGCAGCACGACTTCTTCAAGTCCGCCATGCCCGAAGGCTACGTCC
AGGAGCGCACCATCTCTTTCAAGGACGACGGTACCTACAAGACCCGCGCCGAGGTGAAGTTCGAGGGCGA
CACCCTGGTGAACCGCATCGAGCTGAAGGGCATCGACTTCAAGGAGGACGGCAACATCCTGGGGCACAAG
CTGGAGTACAACTTCAACAGCCACTACGTCTATATCACGGCCGACAAGCAGAAGAACTGCATCAAGGCTA
ACTTCAAGATCCGCCACAACGTTGAGGACGGCAGCGTGCAGCTCGCCGACCACTACCAGCAGAACACCCC
CATCGGCGACGGCCCCGTGCTGCTGCCCGACAACCACTACCTGAGCCATCAGTCCAAGCTGAGCAAAGAC
CCCAACGAGAAGCGCGATCACATGGTCCTGCTGGAGTTCGTGACCGCCGCCGGGATTACACATGGCATGG
ACGAGCTGTACAAG
